Addgene plasmid #195500: pU6-sgCtrl_EF1a-Puro-T2A-BFP
Purpose: Lentiviral BFP expression vector bearing a sgRNA targeting a randomized human TSS sequence
Depositing lab: Alexander Meissner. Depositing organization: Max Planck Institute for Molecular Genetics. Publication: T-REX17 is a transiently expressed non-coding RNA essential for human endoderm formation. Landshammer A, Bolondi A, Kretzmer H, Much C, Buschow R, Rose A, Wu HJ, Mackowiak SD, Braendl B, Giesselmann P, Tornisiello R, Parsi KM, Huey J, Mielke T, Meierhofer D, Maehr R, Hnisz D, Michor F, Rinn JL, Meissner A. Elife. 2023 Jan 31;12:e83077. doi: 10.7554/eLife.83077. PubMed 36719724.
Backbone
  Vector backbone: pU6-sgRNA EF1Alpha-puro-T2A-BFP (Plasmid #60955)
  Backbone manufacturer: Jonathan Weissman
  Backbone size w/o insert (bp): 8877
  Total vector size (bp): 8889
  Modifications to backbone: sgRNA sequence with a human unrelated target
  Vector type: Mammalian Expression, Lentiviral, CRISPR
  Selectable markers: Puromycin
Growth in bacteria
  Bacterial resistance: Ampicillin, 100 μg/mL
  Growth temperature: 37°C
  Growth strain: NEB Stable
  Copy number: Unknown
Gene/Insert
  Gene/Insert name: sgRNA
  gRNA/shRNA sequence: GTGCGATGGGGGGGTGGGTAGC
  Species: H. sapiens (human)
  Tag / fusion protein: Puro (C terminal on backbone); T2A (C terminal on backbone); BFP (C terminal on backbone)
Resource information
  A portion of this plasmid was derived from a plasmid made by: sgRNA was ordered from Sigma-Aldrich as synthetic ssODN oligonucleotide
Terms and licenses: Academic/Nonprofit Terms; Industry Terms: Not Available to Industry
How to cite: pU6-sgCtrl_EF1a-Puro-T2A-BFP was a gift from Alexander Meissner (Addgene plasmid # 195500 ; http://n2t.net/addgene:195500 ; RRID:Addgene_195500)
