[The description below was written by a language model from this plasmid's Addgene catalogue record and pLannotate feature annotations shown in this document.]
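Description:
pU6-sgCtrl_EF1a-Puro-T2A-BFP is a lentiviral CRISPR guide-expression plasmid built on the pU6-sgRNA EF1Alpha-puro-T2A-BFP backbone, carrying a control sgRNA described as targeting a randomized human transcription-start-site sequence, with no related target in the human genome. It is propagated in E. coli through a high-copy ColE1/pUC-type origin and selected with ampicillin via the AmpR (β-lactamase) cassette. The catalogue lists a total size of 8,889 bp, while the sequenced record behind the feature table is 8,879 nt, a small discrepancy the record does not explain.

The viral transfer cassette begins with a CMV enhancer/promoter fused to a truncated HIV-1 5' LTR, which would drive genomic RNA production in packaging cells. It is followed by the Ψ packaging signal with a gag fragment, the RRE for Rev-dependent nuclear export, and the cPPT/CTS. A second truncated LTR preceded by a nef fragment closes the provirus. The sgRNA is expressed from a U6 promoter according to the plasmid name, although the annotation software did not call that promoter and detected only part of the S. pyogenes Cas9 guide scaffold. Downstream, the EF-1α promoter drives puromycin N-acetyltransferase linked through a T2A self-cleaving peptide to TagBFP, so transduced cells can be both drug-selected and tracked by blue fluorescence. A WPRE follows to enhance transcript expression. Two loxP sites flank the region from upstream of the guide scaffold to just past TagBFP, which in principle allows Cre-mediated excision, although the record does not state such a use. No Cas9 is encoded, so the vector serves as a non-targeting control alongside gene-specific guides in cells supplied separately with a Cas9 or dCas9 effector.
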