Features (pLannotate 1.2.2; 23 found; start..end, strand, type, name):
     16..196     +  LTR            5' LTR (truncated): truncated 5' long terminal repeat (LTR) from HIV-1
    258..846     -  rep_origin     ori: high-copy-number ColE1/pMB1/pBR322/pUC origin of replication
   1017..1877    -  CDS            AmpR: β-lactamase; bla; confers resistance to ampicillin, carbenicillin, and related antibiotics
   1878..1982    -  promoter       AmpR promoter: bla
   2041..2093    -  misc_feature   bom (fragment): basis of mobility region from pBR322
   2248..2627    +  enhancer       CMV enhancer: human cytomegalovirus immediate early enhancer
   2628..2827    +  promoter       CMV promoter: human cytomegalovirus (CMV) immediate early promoter
   2845..3025    +  LTR            5' LTR (truncated): truncated 5' long terminal repeat (LTR) from HIV-1
   3072..3197    +  misc_feature   HIV-1 Ψ: packaging signal of human immunodeficiency virus type 1
   3181..3519    +  CDS            HIV-1 gag (fragment): gag protein from human immunodeficiency virus 1; gag
   3694..3927    +  misc_feature   RRE: The Rev response element (RRE) of HIV-1 allows for Rev-dependent mRNA export from the nucleus to the cytoplasm.
   4304..4404    +  CDS            Rev (fragment): human immunodeficiency virus 1 (HIV-1) Rev protein; rev; enhances nuclear export of unspliced and incompletely spliced viral mRNAs
   4454..4571    +  misc_feature   cPPT/CTS: central polypurine tract and central termination sequence of HIV-1
   4824..4857    +  protein_bind   loxP: Cre-mediated recombination occurs in the 8-bp core sequence (GCATACAT). Cre recombinase
   4984..5051    +  misc_RNA       tracrRNA (fragment): trans-activating CRISPR RNA for the Streptococcus pyogenes CRISPR/Cas9 system
   5116..6287    +  promoter       EF-1α promoter: strong constitutive promoter for human elongation factor EF-1α
   6299..6895    +  CDS            PuroR: puromycin N-acetyltransferase; pac from Streptomyces alboniger; confers resistance to puromycin
   6971..7669    +  CDS            TagBFP: monomeric blue fluorescent protein mammalian codon-optimized
   7689..7722    +  protein_bind   loxP: Cre-mediated recombination occurs in the 8-bp core sequence (GCATACAT). Cre recombinase
   7755..7778    +  misc_feature   MCS (fragment): pBluescript multiple cloning site
   7778..8366    +  misc_feature   WPRE: woodchuck hepatitis virus posttranscriptional regulatory element
   8367..8386    +  misc_feature   MCS (fragment): pBluescript multiple cloning site
   8388..9       +  CDS            nef (fragment) (across the origin): NEF_HV1LA - Experimental evidence at protein level: Swiss-Prot protein existence level 1. Extracellular Nef protein targets CD4(+) T-lymphocytes for apoptosis by interacting with CXCR4 surface receptors. From Human immunodeficiency virus type 1 group M subtype B (isolate Lai) (HIV-1).
>Addgene plasmid #195500 | pU6-sgCtrl_EF1a-Puro-T2A-BFP | addgene full sequence | sequence record 383854 | Addgene NGS Result
CATCCGGACTGTACTGGGTCTCTCTGGTTAGACCAGATCTGAGCCTGGGAGCTCTCTGGCTAACTAGGGA
ACCCACTGCTTAAGCCTCAATAAAGCTTGCCTTGAGTGCTTCAAGTAGTGTGTGCCCGTCTGTTGTGTGA
CTCTGGTAACTAGAGATCCCTCAGACCCTTTTAGTCAGTGTGGAAAATCTCTAGCAGCATGTGAGCAAAA
GGCCAGCAAAAGGCCAGGAACCGTAAAAAGGCCGCGTTGCTGGCGTTTTTCCATAGGCTCCGCCCCCCTG
ACGAGCATCACAAAAATCGACGCTCAAGTCAGAGGTGGCGAAACCCGACAGGACTATAAAGATACCAGGC
GTTTCCCCCTGGAAGCTCCCTCGTGCGCTCTCCTGTTCCGACCCTGCCGCTTACCGGATACCTGTCCGCC
TTTCTCCCTTCGGGAAGCGTGGCGCTTTCTCATAGCTCACGCTGTAGGTATCTCAGTTCGGTGTAGGTCG
TTCGCTCCAAGCTGGGCTGTGTGCACGAACCCCCCGTTCAGCCCGACCGCTGCGCCTTATCCGGTAACTA
TCGTCTTGAGTCCAACCCGGTAAGACACGACTTATCGCCACTGGCAGCAGCCACTGGTAACAGGATTAGC
AGAGCGAGGTATGTAGGCGGTGCTACAGAGTTCTTGAAGTGGTGGCCTAACTACGGCTACACTAGAAGAA
CAGTATTTGGTATCTGCGCTCTGCTGAAGCCAGTTACCTTCGGAAAAAGAGTTGGTAGCTCTTGATCCGG
CAAACAAACCACCGCTGGTAGCGGTGGTTTTTTTGTTTGCAAGCAGCAGATTACGCGCAGAAAAAAAGGA
TCTCAAGAAGATCCTTTGATCTTTTCTACGGGGTCTGACGCTCAGTGGAACGAAAACTCACGTTAAGGGA
TTTTGGTCATGAGATTATCAAAAAGGATCTTCACCTAGATCCTTTTAAATTAAAAATGAAGTTTTAAATC
AATCTAAAGTATATATGAGTAAACTTGGTCTGACAGTTACCAATGCTTAATCAGTGAGGCACCTATCTCA
GCGATCTGTCTATTTCGTTCATCCATAGTTGCCTGACTCCCCGTCGTGTAGATAACTACGATACGGGAGG
GCTTACCATCTGGCCCCAGTGCTGCAATGATACCGCGAGACCCACGCTCACCGGCTCCAGATTTATCAGC
AATAAACCAGCCAGCCGGAAGGGCCGAGCGCAGAAGTGGTCCTGCAACTTTATCCGCCTCCATCCAGTCT
ATTAATTGTTGCCGGGAAGCTAGAGTAAGTAGTTCGCCAGTTAATAGTTTGCGCAACGTTGTTGCCATTG
CTACAGGCATCGTGGTGTCACGCTCGTCGTTTGGTATGGCTTCATTCAGCTCCGGTTCCCAACGATCAAG
GCGAGTTACATGATCCCCCATGTTGTGCAAAAAAGCGGTTAGCTCCTTCGGTCCTCCGATCGTTGTCAGA
AGTAAGTTGGCCGCAGTGTTATCACTCATGGTTATGGCAGCACTGCATAATTCTCTTACTGTCATGCCAT
CCGTAAGATGCTTTTCTGTGACTGGTGAGTACTCAACCAAGTCATTCTGAGAATAGTGTATGCGGCGACC
GAGTTGCTCTTGCCCGGCGTCAATACGGGATAATACCGCGCCACATAGCAGAACTTTAAAAGTGCTCATC
ATTGGAAAACGTTCTTCGGGGCGAAAACTCTCAAGGATCTTACCGCTGTTGAGATCCAGTTCGATGTAAC
CCACTCGTGCACCCAACTGATCTTCAGCATCTTTTACTTTCACCAGCGTTTCTGGGTGAGCAAAAACAGG
AAGGCAAAATGCCGCAAAAAAGGGAATAAGGGCGACACGGAAATGTTGAATACTCATACTCTTCCTTTTT
CAATATTATTGAAGCATTTATCAGGGTTATTGTCTCATGAGCGGATACATATTTGAATGTATTTAGAAAA
ATAAACAAATAGGGGTTCCGCGCACATTTCCCCGAAAAGTGCCACCTGACGTCGACGGATCGGGAGATCT
CCCGATCCCCTATGGTGCACTCTCAGTACAATCTGCTCTGATGCCGCATAGTTAAGCCAGTATCTGCTCC
CTGCTTGTGTGTTGGAGGTCGCTGAGTAGTGCGCGAGCAAAATTTAAGCTACAACAAGGCAAGGCTTGAC
CGACAATTGCATGAAGAATCTGCTTAGGGTTAGGCGTTTTGCGCTGCTTCGCGATGTACGGGCCAGATAT
ACGCGTTGACATTGATTATTGACTAGTTATTAATAGTAATCAATTACGGGGTCATTAGTTCATAGCCCAT
ATATGGAGTTCCGCGTTACATAACTTACGGTAAATGGCCCGCCTGGCTGACCGCCCAACGACCCCCGCCC
ATTGACGTCAATAATGACGTATGTTCCCATAGTAACGCCAATAGGGACTTTCCATTGACGTCAATGGGTG
GAGTATTTACGGTAAACTGCCCACTTGGCAGTACATCAAGTGTATCATATGCCAAGTACGCCCCCTATTG
ACGTCAATGACGGTAAATGGCCCGCCTGGCATTATGCCCAGTACATGACCTTATGGGACTTTCCTACTTG
GCAGTACATCTACGTATTAGTCATCGCTATTACCATGGTGATGCGGTTTTGGCAGTACATCAATGGGCGT
GGATAGCGGTTTGACTCACGGGGATTTCCAAGTCTCCACCCCATTGACGTCAATGGGAGTTTGTTTTGGC
ACCAAAATCAACGGGACTTTCCAAAATGTCGTAACAACTCCGCCCCATTGACGCAAATGGGCGGTAGGCG
TGTACGGTGGGAGGTCTATATAAGCAGCGCGTTTTGCCTGTACTGGGTCTCTCTGGTTAGACCAGATCTG
AGCCTGGGAGCTCTCTGGCTAACTAGGGAACCCACTGCTTAAGCCTCAATAAAGCTTGCCTTGAGTGCTT
CAAGTAGTGTGTGCCCGTCTGTTGTGTGACTCTGGTAACTAGAGATCCCTCAGACCCTTTTAGTCAGTGT
GGAAAATCTCTAGCAGTGGCGCCCGAACAGGGACTTGAAAGCGAAAGGGAAACCAGAGGAGCTCTCTCGA
CGCAGGACTCGGCTTGCTGAAGCGCGCACGGCAAGAGGCGAGGGGCGGCGACTGGTGAGTACGCCAAAAA
TTTTGACTAGCGGAGGCTAGAAGGAGAGAGATGGGTGCGAGAGCGTCAGTATTAAGCGGGGGAGAATTAG
ATCGCGATGGGAAAAAATTCGGTTAAGGCCAGGGGGAAAGAAAAAATATAAATTAAAACATATAGTATGG
GCAAGCAGGGAGCTAGAACGATTCGCAGTTAATCCTGGCCTGTTAGAAACATCAGAAGGCTGTAGACAAA
TACTGGGACAGCTACAACCATCCCTTCAGACAGGATCAGAAGAACTTAGATCATTATATAATACAGTAGC
AACCCTCTATTGTGTGCATCAAAGGATAGAGATAAAAGACACCAAGGAAGCTTTAGACAAGATAGAGGAA
GAGCAAAACAAAAGTAAGACCACCGCACAGCAAGCGGCCGGCCGCTGATCTTCAGACCTGGAGGAGGAGA
TATGAGGGACAATTGGAGAAGTGAATTATATAAATATAAAGTAGTAAAAATTGAACCATTAGGAGTAGCA
CCCACCAAGGCAAAGAGAAGAGTGGTGCAGAGAGAAAAAAGAGCAGTGGGAATAGGAGCTTTGTTCCTTG
GGTTCTTGGGAGCAGCAGGAAGCACTATGGGCGCAGCGTCAATGACGCTGACGGTACAGGCCAGACAATT
ATTGTCTGGTATAGTGCAGCAGCAGAACAATTTGCTGAGGGCTATTGAGGCGCAACAGCATCTGTTGCAA
CTCACAGTCTGGGGCATCAAGCAGCTCCAGGCAAGAATCCTGGCTGTGGAAAGATACCTAAAGGATCAAC
AGCTCCTGGGGATTTGGGGTTGCTCTGGAAAACTCATTTGCACCACTGCTGTGCCTTGGAATGCTAGTTG
GAGTAATAAATCTCTGGAACAGATTTGGAATCACACGACCTGGATGGAGTGGGACAGAGAAATTAACAAT
TACACAAGCTTAATACACTCCTTAATTGAAGAATCGCAAAACCAGCAAGAAAAGAATGAACAAGAATTAT
TGGAATTAGATAAATGGGCAAGTTTGTGGAATTGGTTTAACATAACAAATTGGCTGTGGTATATAAAATT
ATTCATAATGATAGTAGGAGGCTTGGTAGGTTTAAGAATAGTTTTTGCTGTACTTTCTATAGTGAATAGA
GTTAGGCAGGGATATTCACCATTATCGTTTCAGACCCACCTCCCAACCCCGAGGGGACCCGACAGGCCCG
AAGGAATAGAAGAAGAAGGTGGAGAGAGAGACAGAGACAGATCCATTCGATTAGTGAACGGATCGGCACT
GCGTGCGCCAATTCTGCAGACAAATGGCAGTATTCATCCACAATTTTAAAAGAAAAGGGGGGATTGGGGG
GTACAGTGCAGGGGAAAGAATAGTAGACATAATAGCAACAGACATACAAACTAAAGAATTACAAAAACAA
ATTACAAAAATTCAAAATTTTCGGGTTTATTACAGGGACAGCAGAGATCCAGTTTGGTTAGTACCGGGCC
CGCTCTAGAGATCCGACGCGCCATCTCTAGGCCCGCGCCGGCCCCCTCGCACGGACTTGTGGGAGAAGCT
CGGCTACTCCCCTGCCCCGGTTAATTTGCATATAATATTTCCTAGTAACTATAGAGGCTTAATGTGCGAT
AAAAGACAGATAATCTGTTCTTTTTAATACTAGCTACATTTTACATGATAGGCTTGGATTTCTATAACTT
CGTATAGCATACATTATACGAAGTTATAAACAGCACAAAAGGAAACTCACCCTAACTGTAAAGTAATTGT
GTGTTTTGAGACTATAAGTATCCCTTGGAGAACCACCTTGTTGGTGCGATGGGGGGGTGGGTAGCGTTTA
AGAGCTATGCTGGAAACAGCATAGCAAGTTTAAATAAGGCTAGTCCGTTATCAACTTGAAAAAGTGGCAC
CGAGTCGGTGCTTTTTTTCTCGAGTACTAGGATCCATTAGGCGGCCGCGTGGATAACCGTATTACCGCCA
TGCATGTGCCCGTCAGTGGGCAGAGCGCACATCGCCCACAGTCCCCGAGAAGTTGGGGGGAGGGGTCGGC
AATTGAACCGGTGCCTAGAGAAGGTGGCGCGGGGTAAACTGGGAAAGTGATGTCGTGTACTGGCTCCGCC
TTTTTCCCGAGGGTGGGGGAGAACCGTATATAAGTGCAGTAGTCGCCGTGAACGTTCTTTTTCGCAACGG
GTTTGCCGCCAGAACACAGGTAAGTGCCGTGTGTGGTTCCCGCGGGCCTGGCCTCTTTACGGGTTATGGC
CCTTGCGTGCCTTGAATTACTTCCACCTGGCTGCAGTACGTGATTCTTGATCCCGAGCTTCGGGTTGGAA
GTGGGTGGGAGAGTTCGAGGCCTTGCGCTTAAGGAGCCCCTTCGCCTCGTGCTTGAGTTGAGGCCTGGCC
TGGGCGCTGGGGCCGCCGCGTGCGAATCTGGTGGCACCTTCGCGCCTGTCTCGCTGCTTTCGATAAGTCT
CTAGCCATTTAAAATTTTTGATGACCTGCTGCGACGCTTTTTTTCTGGCAAGATAGTCTTGTAAATGCGG
GCCAAGATCTGCACACTGGTATTTCGGTTTTTGGGGCCGCGGGCGGCGACGGGGCCCGTGCGTCCCAGCG
CACATGTTCGGCGAGGCGGGGCCTGCGAGCGCGGCCACCGAGAATCGGACGGGGGTAGTCTCAAGCTGGC
CGGCCTGCTCTGGTGCCTGGCCTCGCGCCGCCGTGTATCGCCCCGCCCTGGGCGGCAAGGCTGGCCCGGT
CGGCACCAGTTGCGTGAGCGGAAAGATGGCCGCTTCCCGGCCCTGCTGCAGGGAGCTCAAAATGGAGGAC
GCGGCGCTCGGGAGAGCGGGCGGGTGAGTCACCCACACAAAGGAAAAGGGCCTTTCCGTCCTCAGCCGTC
GCTTCATGTGACTCCACGGAGTACCGGGCGCCGTCCAGGCACCTCGATTAGTTCTCGCGCTTTTGGAGTA
CGTCGTCTTTAGGTTGGGGGGAGGGGTTTTATGCGATGGAGTTTCCCCACACTGAGTGGGTGGAGACTGA
AGTTAGGCCAGCTTGGCACTTGATGTAATTCTCCTTGGAATTTGCCCTTTTTGAGTTTGGATCTTGGTTC
ATTCTCAAGCCTCAGACAGTGGTTCAAAGTTTTTTTCTTCCATTTCAGGTGTCGTGAGCTAGCCCACCAT
GACCGAGTACAAGCCCACGGTGCGCCTCGCCACCCGCGACGACGTCCCCCGGGCCGTACGCACCCTCGCC
GCCGCGTTCGCCGACTACCCCGCCACGCGCCACACCGTCGACCCGGACCGCCACATCGAGCGGGTCACCG
AGCTGCAAGAACTCTTCCTCACGCGCGTCGGGCTCGACATCGGCAAGGTGTGGGTCGCGGACGACGGCGC
CGCGGTGGCGGTCTGGACCACGCCGGAGAGCGTCGAAGCGGGGGCGGTGTTCGCCGAGATCGGCCCGCGC
ATGGCCGAGTTGAGCGGTTCCCGGCTGGCCGCGCAGCAACAGATGGAAGGCCTCCTGGCGCCGCACCGGC
CCAAGGAGCCCGCGTGGTTCCTGGCCACCGTCGGCGTCTCGCCCGACCACCAGGGCAAGGGTCTGGGCAG
CGCCGTCGTGCTCCCCGGAGTGGAGGCGGCCGAGCGCGCCGGGGTGCCCGCCTTCCTGGAGACCTCCGCG
CCCCGCAACCTCCCCTTCTACGAGCGGCTCGGCTTCACCGTCACCGCCGACGTCGAGGTGCCCGAAGGAC
CGCGCACCTGGTGCATGACCCGCAAGCCCGGTGCCGGATCGGGAGAGGGCAGAGGAAGTCTGCTAACATG
CGGTGACGTCGAGGAGAATCCTGGCCCACCGGTCGCCACCAGCGAGCTGATTAAGGAGAACATGCACATG
AAGCTGTACATGGAGGGCACCGTGGACAACCATCACTTCAAGTGCACATCCGAGGGCGAAGGCAAGCCCT
ACGAGGGCACCCAGACCATGAGAATCAAGGTGGTCGAGGGCGGCCCTCTCCCCTTCGCCTTCGACATCCT
GGCTACTAGCTTCCTCTACGGCAGCAAGACCTTCATCAACCACACCCAGGGCATCCCCGACTTCTTCAAG
CAGTCCTTCCCTGAGGGCTTCACATGGGAGAGAGTCACCACATACGAAGACGGGGGCGTGCTGACCGCTA
CCCAGGACACCAGCCTCCAGGACGGCTGCCTCATCTACAACGTCAAGATCAGAGGGGTGAACTTCACATC
CAACGGCCCTGTGATGCAGAAGAAAACACTCGGCTGGGAGGCCTTCACCGAGACGCTGTACCCCGCTGAC
GGCGGCCTGGAAGGCAGAAACGACATGGCCCTGAAGCTCGTGGGCGGGAGCCATCTGATCGCAAACATCA
AGACCACATATAGATCCAAGAAACCCGCTAAGAACCTCAAGATGCCTGGCGTCTACTATGTGGACTACAG
ACTGGAAAGAATCAAGGAGGCCAACAACGAGACCTACGTCGAGCAGCACGAGGTGGCAGTGGCCAGATAC
TGCGACCTCCCTAGCAAACTGGGGCACAAGCTTAATTAAGAATTCGTCGAGGGACCTAATAACTTCGTAT
AGCATACATTATACGAAGTTATACATGTTTAAGGGTTCCGGTTCCACTAGGTACAATTCGATATCAAGCT
TATCGATAATCAACCTCTGGATTACAAAATTTGTGAAAGATTGACTGGTATTCTTAACTATGTTGCTCCT
TTTACGCTATGTGGATACGCTGCTTTAATGCCTTTGTATCATGCTATTGCTTCCCGTATGGCTTTCATTT
TCTCCTCCTTGTATAAATCCTGGTTGCTGTCTCTTTATGAGGAGTTGTGGCCCGTTGTCAGGCAACGTGG
CGTGGTGTGCACTGTGTTTGCTGACGCAACCCCCACTGGTTGGGGCATTGCCACCACCTGTCAGCTCCTT
TCCGGGACTTTCGCTTTCCCCCTCCCTATTGCCACGGCGGAACTCATCGCCGCCTGCCTTGCCCGCTGCT
GGACAGGGGCTCGGCTGTTGGGCACTGACAATTCCGTGGTGTTGTCGGGGAAATCATCGTCCTTTCCTTG
GCTGCTCGCCTGTGTTGCCACCTGGATTCTGCGCGGGACGTCCTTCTGCTACGTCCCTTCGGCCCTCAAT
CCAGCGGACCTTCCTTCCCGCGGCCTGCTGCCGGCTCTGCGGCCTCTTCCGCGTCTTCGCCTTCGCCCTC
AGACGAGTCGGATCTCCCTTTGGGCCGCCTCCCCGCATCGATACCGTCGACCTCGATCGAGACCTAGAAA
AACATGGAGCAATCACAAGTAGCAATACAGCAGCTACCAATGCTGATTGTGCCTGGCTAGAAGCACAAGA
GGAGGAGGAGGTGGGTTTTCCAGTCACACCTCAGGTACCTTTAAGACCAATGACTTACAAGGCAGCTGTA
GATCTTAGCCACTTTTTAAAAGAAAAGGGGGGACTGGAAGGGCTAATTCACTCCCAACGAAGACAAGATA
TCCTTGATCTGTGGATCTACCACACACAAGGCTACTTCCCTGATTGGCAGAACTACACACCAGGGCCAGG
GATCAGATATCCACTGACCTTTGGATGGTGCTACAAGCTAGTACCAGTTGAGCAAGAGAAGGTAGAAGAA
GCCAATGAAGGAGAGAACACCCGCTTGTTACACCCTGTGAGCCTGCATGGGATGGATGACCCGGAGAGAG
AAGTATTAGAGTGGAGGTTTGACAGCCGCCTAGCATTTCATCACATGGCCCGAGAGCTG
